LOCUS       pcDNA3_mId1 5854 bp DNA circular 08-JUN-2020
DEFINITION  synthetic circular DNA
ACCESSION   .
VERSION     .
KEYWORDS    .
SOURCE      synthetic DNA construct
  ORGANISM  synthetic DNA construct
REFERENCE   1 (bases 1 to 5446)
  AUTHORS   .
  TITLE     Direct Submission
  JOURNAL   Exported Oct 28, 2018 from SnapGene Viewer 4.2.6
            http://www.snapgene.com
COMMENT     Created: Saturday, December 27, 2008 1:53 PM pcDNA3
COMMENT     ApEinfo:methylated:1
FEATURES             Location/Qualifiers
     misc_feature    220..874
                     /note="CMV promoter"
                     /locus_tag="CMV promoter"
                     /label="CMV promoter"
                     /ApEinfo_label="CMV promoter"
                     /ApEinfo_fwdcolor="#7eff74"
                     /ApEinfo_revcolor="#7eff74"
                     /ApEinfo_graphicformat="arrow_data {{0 0.5 0 1 2 0 0 -1 0
                     -0.5} {} 0} width 5 offset 0"
     misc_feature    875..893
                     /note="T7"
                     /locus_tag="T7"
                     /label="T7"
                     /ApEinfo_label="T7"
                     /ApEinfo_fwdcolor="#7eff74"
                     /ApEinfo_revcolor="#7eff74"
                     /ApEinfo_graphicformat="arrow_data {{0 0.5 0 1 2 0 0 -1 0
                     -0.5} {} 0} width 5 offset 0"
     misc_feature    1418..1435
                     /note="Sp6"
                     /locus_tag="Sp6"
                     /label="Sp6"
                     /ApEinfo_label="Sp6"
                     /ApEinfo_fwdcolor="#7eff74"
                     /ApEinfo_revcolor="#7eff74"
                     /ApEinfo_graphicformat="arrow_data {{0 0.5 0 1 2 0 0 -1 0
                     -0.5} {} 0} width 5 offset 0"
     misc_feature    1437..1668
                     /note="bGH pA"
                     /locus_tag="bGH pA"
                     /label="bGH pA"
                     /ApEinfo_label="bGH pA"
                     /ApEinfo_fwdcolor="#7eff74"
                     /ApEinfo_revcolor="#7eff74"
                     /ApEinfo_graphicformat="arrow_data {{0 0.5 0 1 2 0 0 -1 0
                     -0.5} {} 0} width 5 offset 0"
     misc_feature    2209..2534
                     /note="SV40 promoter"
                     /locus_tag="SV40 promoter"
                     /label="SV40 promoter"
                     /ApEinfo_label="SV40 promoter"
                     /ApEinfo_fwdcolor="#7eff74"
                     /ApEinfo_revcolor="#7eff74"
                     /ApEinfo_graphicformat="arrow_data {{0 0.5 0 1 2 0 0 -1 0
                     -0.5} {} 0} width 5 offset 0"
     misc_feature    2570..3364
                     /note="Neo ORF"
                     /locus_tag="Neo ORF"
                     /label="Neo ORF"
                     /ApEinfo_label="Neo ORF"
                     /ApEinfo_fwdcolor="#7eff74"
                     /ApEinfo_revcolor="#7eff74"
                     /ApEinfo_graphicformat="arrow_data {{0 0.5 0 1 2 0 0 -1 0
                     -0.5} {} 0} width 5 offset 0"
     misc_feature    3419..3791
                     /note="SV40 pA"
                     /locus_tag="SV40 pA"
                     /label="SV40 pA"
                     /ApEinfo_label="SV40 pA"
                     /ApEinfo_fwdcolor="#7eff74"
                     /ApEinfo_revcolor="#7eff74"
                     /ApEinfo_graphicformat="arrow_data {{0 0.5 0 1 2 0 0 -1 0
                     -0.5} {} 0} width 5 offset 0"
     misc_feature    4051..4724
                     /note="ColE1"
                     /locus_tag="ColE1"
                     /label="ColE1"
                     /ApEinfo_label="ColE1"
                     /ApEinfo_fwdcolor="#7eff74"
                     /ApEinfo_revcolor="#7eff74"
                     /ApEinfo_graphicformat="arrow_data {{0 0.5 0 1 2 0 0 -1 0
                     -0.5} {} 0} width 5 offset 0"
     misc_feature    4869..5729
                     /note="AmpR"
                     /locus_tag="AmpR"
                     /label="AmpR"
                     /ApEinfo_label="AmpR"
                     /ApEinfo_fwdcolor="#7eff74"
                     /ApEinfo_revcolor="#7eff74"
                     /ApEinfo_graphicformat="arrow_data {{0 0.5 0 1 2 0 0 -1 0
                     -0.5} {} 0} width 5 offset 0"
     misc_feature    918..1364
                     /locus_tag="Mouse Id1"
                     /label="Mouse Id1"
                     /ApEinfo_label="Mouse Id1"
                     /ApEinfo_fwdcolor="cyan"
                     /ApEinfo_revcolor="green"
                     /ApEinfo_graphicformat="arrow_data {{0 0.5 0 1 2 0 0 -1 0
                     -0.5} {} 0} width 5 offset 0"
ORIGIN
        1 cacctgacgt cgacggatcg ggagatctcc cgatccccta tggtcgactc tcagtacaat
       61 ctgctctgat gccgcatagt taagccagta tctgctccct gcttgtgtgt tggaggtcgc
      121 tgagtagtgc gcgagcaaaa tttaagctac aacaaggcaa ggcttgaccg acaattgcat
      181 gaagaatctg cttagggtta ggcgttttgc gctgcttcgc gatgtacggg ccagatatac
      241 gcgttgacat tgattattga ctagttatta atagtaatca attacggggt cattagttca
      301 tagcccatat atggagttcc gcgttacata acttacggta aatggcccgc ctggctgacc
      361 gcccaacgac ccccgcccat tgacgtcaat aatgacgtat gttcccatag taacgccaat
      421 agggactttc cattgacgtc aatgggtgga ctatttacgg taaactgccc acttggcagt
      481 acatcaagtg tatcatatgc caagtacgcc ccctattgac gtcaatgacg gtaaatggcc
      541 cgcctggcat tatgcccagt acatgacctt atgggacttt cctacttggc agtacatcta
      601 cgtattagtc atcgctatta ccatggtgat gcggttttgg cagtacatca atgggcgtgg
      661 atagcggttt gactcacggg gatttccaag tctccacccc attgacgtca atgggagttt
      721 gttttggcac caaaatcaac gggactttcc aaaatgtcgt aacaactccg ccccattgac
      781 gcaaatgggc ggtaggcgtg tacggtggga ggtctatata agcagagctc tctggctaac
      841 tagagaaccc actgcttact ggcttatcga aattaatacg actcactata gggagaccca
      901 agcttgatat cgaattcATG AAGGTCGCCA GTGGCAGTGC CGCAGCCGCT GCAGGCCCTA
      961 GCTGTTCGCT GAAGGCGGGC AGGACAGCGG GCGAGGTGGT ACTTGGTCTG TCGGAGCAAA
     1021 GCGTGGCCAT CTCGCGCTGC GCTGGGACGC GCCTGCCCGC CTTGCTGGAC GAGCAGCAGG
     1081 TGAACGTCCT GCTCTACGAC ATGAACGGCT GCTACTCACG CCTCAAGGAG CTGGTGCCCA
     1141 CCCTGCCCCA GAACCGCAAA GTGAGCAAGG TGGAGATCCT GCAGCATGTA ATCGACTACA
     1201 TCAGGGACCT GCAGCTGGAG CTGAACTCGG AGTCTGAAGT CGGGACCACC GGAGGCCGGG
     1261 GACTGCCTGT CCGCGCCCCG CTCAGCACCC TGAACGGCGA GATCAGTGCC TTGGCGGCCG
     1321 AGGCGGCATG TGTTCCAGCC GACGATCGCA TCTTGTGTCG CTGAggatcc actagttcta
     1381 gagcggccgc tcgagcatgc atctagaggg ccctattcta tagtgtcacc taaatgctag
     1441 agctcgctga tcagcctcga ctgtgccttc tagttgccag ccatctgttg tttgcccctc
     1501 ccccgtgcct tccttgaccc tggaaggtgc cactcccact gtcctttcct aataaaatga
     1561 ggaaattgca tcgcattgtc tgagtaggtg tcattctatt ctggggggtg gggtggggca
     1621 ggacagcaag ggggaggatt gggaagacaa tagcaggcat gctggggatg cggtgggctc
     1681 tatggcttct gaggcggaaa gaaccagctg gggctctagg gggtatcccc nnnnnnnnnn
     1741 nnnnnnnnnn nnnnnnnnnn nnnnnnnnnn nnnnnnnnnn nnnnnnnnnn nnnnnnnnnn
     1801 nnnnnnnnnn nnnnnnnnnn nnnnnnnnnn nnnnnnnnnn nnnnnnnnnn nnnncnnnnn
     1861 nnnnnnnnnn nnnnnnnnnn nnnnnnncan nnnnnnnnnn nnnnnnnnnn nnnnnnnnnn
     1921 nnnnnnnnnn nnnnnnnnnn nnnnnnannn nnnnnnnnnn nnnnnnnnnn nnnnnnnnnn
     1981 nnnnnnnnnn nnnnnncctt tgacgttgga gtccacgttc tttnnnnnnn nnnnnnnnnn
     2041 nnnnnnnnnn nnnnnnnnnn accctatctc ggtctattct tttgatttat aagggatttt
     2101 ggggatttcg gcctattggt taaaaaatga gctgatttaa caaaaattta acgcgaatta
     2161 attctgtgga atgtgtgtca gttagggtgt ggaaagtccc caggctcccc aggcaggcag
     2221 aagtatgcaa agcatgcatc tcaattagtc agcaaccagg tgtggaaagt ccccaggctc
     2281 cccagcaggc agaagtatgc aaagcatgca tctcaattag tcagcaacca tagtcccgcc
     2341 cctaactccg cccatcccgc ccctaactcc gcccagttcc gcccattctc cgccccatgg
     2401 ctgactaatt ttttttattt atgcagaggc cgaggccgcc tctgcctctg agctattcca
     2461 gaagtagtga ggaggctttt ttggaggcct aggcttttgc aaaaagctcc cgggagcttg
     2521 tatatccatt ttcggatctg atcaagagac aggatgagga tcgtttcgca tgattgaaca
     2581 agatggattg cacgcaggtt ctccggccgc ttgggtggag aggctattcg gctatgactg
     2641 ggcacaacag acaatcggct gctctgatgc cgccgtgttc cggctgtcag cgcaggggcg
     2701 cccggttctt tttgtcaaga ccgacctgtc cggtgccctg aatgaactgc aggacgaggc
     2761 agcgcggcta tcgtggctgg ccacgacggg cgttccttgc gcagctgtgc tcgacgttgt
     2821 cactgaagcg ggaagggact ggctgctatt gggcgaagtg ccggggcagg atctcctgtc
     2881 atctcacctt gctcctgccg agaaagtatc catcatggct gatgcaatgc ggcggctgca
     2941 tacgcttgat ccggctacct gcccattcga ccaccaagcg aaacatcgca tcgagcgagc
     3001 acgtactcgg atggaagccg gtcttgtcga tcaggatgat ctggacgaag agcatcaggg
     3061 gctcgcgcca gccgaactgt tcgccaggct caaggcgcgc atgcccgacg gcgaggatct
     3121 cgtcgtgacc catggcgatg cctgcttgcc gaatatcatg gtggaaaatg gccgcttttc
     3181 tggattcatc gactgtggcc ggctgggtgt ggcggaccgc tatcaggaca tagcgttggc
     3241 tacccgtgat attgctgaag agcttggcgg cgaatgggct gaccgcttcc tcgtgcttta
     3301 cggtatcgcc gctcccgatt cgcagcgcat cgccttctat cgccttcttg acgagttctt
     3361 ctgagcggga ctctggggtt cgaaatgacc gaccaagcga cgcccaacct gccatcacga
     3421 gatttcgatt ccaccgccgc cttctatgaa aggttgggct tcggaatcgt tttccgggac
     3481 gccggctgga tgatcctcca gcgcggggat ctcatgctgg agttcttcgc ccaccccaac
     3541 ttgtttattg cagcttataa tggttacaaa taaagcaata gcatcacaaa tttcacaaat
     3601 aaagcatttt tttcactgca ttctagttgt ggtttgtcca aactcatcaa tgtatcttat
     3661 catgtctgta taccgtcgac ctctagctag agcttggcgt aatcatggtc atagctgttt
     3721 cctgtgtgaa attgttatcc gctcacaatt ccacacaaca tacgagccgg aagcataaag
     3781 tgtaaagcct ggggtgccta atgagtgagc taactcacat taattgcgtt gcgctcactg
     3841 cccgctttcc agtcgggaaa cctgtcgtgc cagctgcatt aatgaatcgg ccaacgcgcg
     3901 gggagaggcg gtttgcgtat tgggcgctct tccgcttcct cgctcactga ctcgctgcgc
     3961 tcggtcgttc ggctgcggcg agcggtatca gctcactcaa aggcggtaat acggttatcc
     4021 acagaatcag gggataacgc aggaaagaac atgtgagcaa aaggccagca aaaggccagg
     4081 aaccgtaaaa aggccgcgtt gctggcgttt ttccataggc tccgcccccc tgacgagcat
     4141 cacaaaaatc gacgctcaag tcagaggtgg cgaaacccga caggactata aagataccag
     4201 gcgtttcccc ctggaagctc cctcgtgcgc tctcctgttc cgaccctgcc gcttaccgga
     4261 tacctgtccg cctttctccc ttcgggaagc gtggcgcttt ctcaatgctc acgctgtagg
     4321 tatctcagtt cggtgtaggt cgttcgctcc aagctgggct gtgtgcacga accccccgtt
     4381 cagcccgacc gctgcgcctt atccggtaac tatcgtcttg agtccaaccc ggtaagacac
     4441 gacttatcgc cactggcagc agccactggt aacaggatta gcagagcgag gtatgtaggc
     4501 ggtgctacag agttcttgaa gtggtggcct aactacggct acactagaag gacagtattt
     4561 ggtatctgcg ctctgctgaa gccagttacc ttcggaaaaa gagttggtag ctcttgatcc
     4621 ggcaaacaaa ccaccgctgg tagcggtggt ttttttgttt gcaagcagca gattacgcgc
     4681 agaaaaaaag gatctcaaga agatcctttg atcttttcta cggggtctga cgctcagtgg
     4741 aacgaaaact cacgttaagg gattttggtc atgagattat caaaaaggat cttcacctag
     4801 atccttttaa attaaaaatg aagttttaaa tcaatctaaa gtatatatga gtaaacttgg
     4861 tctgacagtt accaatgctt aatcagtgag gcacctatct cagcgatctg tctatttcgt
     4921 tcatccatag ttgcctgact ccccgtcgtg tagataacta cgatacggga gggcttacca
     4981 tctggcccca gtgctgcaat gataccgcga gacccacgct caccggctcc agatttatca
     5041 gcaataaacc agccagccgg aagggccgag cgcagaagtg gtcctgcaac tttatccgcc
     5101 tccatccagt ctattaattg ttgccgggaa gctagagtaa gtagttcgcc agttaatagt
     5161 ttgcgcaacg ttgttgccat tgctacaggc atcgtggtgt cacgctcgtc gtttggtatg
     5221 gcttcattca gctccggttc ccaacgatca aggcgagtta catgatcccc catgttgtgc
     5281 aaaaaagcgg ttagctcctt cggtcctccg atcgttgtca gaagtaagtt ggccgcagtg
     5341 ttatcactca tggttatggc agcactgcat aattctctta ctgtcatgcc atccgtaaga
     5401 tgcttttctg tgactggtga gtactcaacc aagtcattct gagaatagtg tatgcggcga
     5461 ccgagttgct cttgcccggc gtcaatacgg gataataccg cgccacatag cagaacttta
     5521 aaagtgctca tcattggaaa acgttcttcg gggcgaaaac tctcaaggat cttaccgctg
     5581 ttgagatcca gttcgatgta acccactcgt gcacccaact gatcttcagc atcttttact
     5641 ttcaccagcg tttctgggtg agcaaaaaca ggaaggcaaa atgccgcaaa aaagggaata
     5701 agggcgacac ggaaatgttg aatactcata ctcttccttt ttcaatatta ttgaagcatt
     5761 tatcagggtt attgtctcat gagcggatac atatttgaat gtatttagaa aaataaacaa
     5821 ataggggttc cgcgcacatt tccccgaaaa gtgc
//
