>Addgene plasmid #16060 | pcDNA3 mId1 | addgene full sequence | sequence record 324606 | Addgene NGS Result
GACATTGATTATTGACTAGTTATTAATAGTAATCAATTACGGGGTCATTAGTTCATAGCCCATATATGGA
GTTCCGCGTTACATAACTTACGGTAAATGGCCCGCCTGGCTGACCGCCCAACGACCCCCGCCCATTGACG
TCAATAATGACGTATGTTCCCATAGTAACGCCAATAGGGACTTTCCATTGACGTCAATGGGTGGAGTATT
TACGGTAAACTGCCCACTTGGCAGTACATCAAGTGTATCATATGCCAAGTACGCCCCCTATTGACGTCAA
TGACGGTAAATGGCCCGCCTGGCATTATGCCCAGTACATGACCTTATGGGACTTTCCTACTTGGCAGTAC
ATCTACGTATTAGTCATCGCTATTACCATGGTGATGCGGTTTTGGCAGTACATCAATGGGCGTGGATAGC
GGTTTGACTCACGGGGATTTCCAAGTCTCCACCCCATTGACGTCAATGGGAGTTTGTTTTGGCACCAAAA
TCAACGGGACTTTCCAAAATGTCGTAACAACTCCGCCCCATTGACGCAAATGGGCGGTAGGCGTGTACGG
TGGGAGGTCTATATAAGCAGAGCTCTCTGGCTAACTAGAGAACCCACTGCTTACTGGCTTATCGAAATTA
ATACGACTCACTATAGGGAGACCCAAGCTTGATATCGAATTCTATGAAGGTCGCCAGTGGCAGTGCCGCA
GCCGCTGCAGGCCCTAGCTGTTCGCTGAAGGCGGGCAGGACAGCGGGCGAGGTGGTACTTGGTCTGTCGG
AGCAAAGCGTGGCCATCTCGCGCTGCGCTGGGACGCGCCTGCCCGCCTTGCTGGACGAGCAGCAGGTGAA
CGTCCTGCTCTACGACATGAACGGCTGCTACTCACGCCTCAAGGAGCTGGTGCCCACCCTGCCCCAGAAC
CGCAAAGTGAGCAAGGTGGAGATCCTGCAGCATGTAATCGACTACATCAGGGACCTGCAGCTGGAGCTGA
ACTCGGAGTCTGAAGTCGGGACCACCGGAGGCCGGGGACTGCCTGTCCGCGCCCCGCTCAGCACCCTGAA
CGGCGAGATCAGTGCCTTGGCGGCCGAGGCGGCATGTGTTCCAGCCGACGATCGCATCTTGTGTCGCTGA
GGATCCACTAGTTCTAGAGCGGCCGCTCGAGCATGCATCTAGAGGGCCCTATTCTATAGTGTCACCTAAA
TGCTAGAGCTCGCTGATCAGCCTCGACTGTGCCTTCTAGTTGCCAGCCATCTGTTGTTTGCCCCTCCCCC
GTGCCTTCCTTGACCCTGGAAGGTGCCACTCCCACTGTCCTTTCCTAATAAAATGAGGAAATTGCATCGC
ATTGTCTGAGTAGGTGTCATTCTATTCTGGGGGGTGGGGTGGGGCAGGACAGCAAGGGGGAGGATTGGGA
AGACAATAGCAGGCATGCTGGGGATGCGGTGGGCTCTATGGCTTCTGAGGCGGAAAGAACCAGCTGGGGC
TCTAGGGGGTATCCCC
[124 nt withheld, positions 1487-1610]
C
[91 nt withheld, positions 1612-1702]
A
[49 nt withheld, positions 1704-1752]
CCTTTGACGTTGGAGTCCACGTTCTTT
[37 nt withheld, positions 1780-1816]
ACCCTATCTCGGTCTATTCTTTTGATTTATAAGGGATTTTGCCGATTTCGGCCTATTGGTTAAAAAATGA
GCTGATTTAACAAAAATTTAACGCGAATTAATTCTGTGGAATGTGTGTCAGTTAGGGTGTGGAAAGTCCC
CAGGCTCCCCAGCAGGCAGAAGTATGCAAAGCATGCATCTCAATTAGTCAGCAACCAGGTGTGGAAAGTC
CCCAGGCTCCCCAGCAGGCAGAAGTATGCAAAGCATGCATCTCAATTAGTCAGCAACCATAGTCCCGCCC
CTAACTCCGCCCATCCCGCCCCTAACTCCGCCCAGTTCCGCCCATTCTCCGCCCCATGGCTGACTAATTT
TTTTTATTTATGCAGAGGCCGAGGCCGCCTCTGCCTCTGAGCTATTCCAGAAGTAGTGAGGAGGCTTTTT
TGGAGGCCTAGGCTTTTGCAAAAAGCTCCCGGGAGCTTGTATATCCATTTTCGGATCTGATCAAGAGACA
GGATGAGGATCGTTTCGCATGATTGAACAAGATGGATTGCACGCAGGTTCTCCGGCCGCTTGGGTGGAGA
GGCTATTCGGCTATGACTGGGCACAACAGACAATCGGCTGCTCTGATGCCGCCGTGTTCCGGCTGTCAGC
GCAGGGGCGCCCGGTTCTTTTTGTCAAGACCGACCTGTCCGGTGCCCTGAATGAACTGCAGGACGAGGCA
GCGCGGCTATCGTGGCTGGCCACGACGGGCGTTCCTTGCGCAGCTGTGCTCGACGTTGTCACTGAAGCGG
GAAGGGACTGGCTGCTATTGGGCGAAGTGCCGGGGCAGGATCTCCTGTCATCTCACCTTGCTCCTGCCGA
GAAAGTATCCATCATGGCTGATGCAATGCGGCGGCTGCATACGCTTGATCCGGCTACCTGCCCATTCGAC
CACCAAGCGAAACATCGCATCGAGCGAGCACGTACTCGGATGGAAGCCGGTCTTGTCGATCAGGATGATC
TGGACGAAGAGCATCAGGGGCTCGCGCCAGCCGAACTGTTCGCCAGGCTCAAGGCGCGCATGCCCGACGG
CGAGGATCTCGTCGTGACCCATGGCGATGCCTGCTTGCCGAATATCATGGTGGAAAATGGCCGCTTTTCT
GGATTCATCGACTGTGGCCGGCTGGGTGTGGCGGACCGCTATCAGGACATAGCGTTGGCTACCCGTGATA
TTGCTGAAGAGCTTGGCGGCGAATGGGCTGACCGCTTCCTCGTGCTTTACGGTATCGCCGCTCCCGATTC
GCAGCGCATCGCCTTCTATCGCCTTCTTGACGAGTTCTTCTGAGCGGGACTCTGGGGTTCGAAATGACCG
ACCAAGCGACGCCCAACCTGCCATCACGAGATTTCGATTCCACCGCCGCCTTCTATGAAAGGTTGGGCTT
CGGAATCGTTTTCCGGGACGCCGGCTGGATGATCCTCCAGCGCGGGGATCTCATGCTGGAGTTCTTCGCC
CACCCCAACTTGTTTATTGCAGCTTATAATGGTTACAAATAAAGCAATAGCATCACAAATTTCACAAATA
AAGCATTTTTTTCACTGCATTCTAGTTGTGGTTTGTCCAAACTCATCAATGTATCTTATCATGTCTGTAT
ACCGTCGACCTCTAGCTAGAGCTTGGCGTAATCATGGTCATAGCTGTTTCCTGTGTGAAATTGTTATCCG
CTCACAATTCCACACAACATACGAGCCGGAAGCATAAAGTGTAAAGCCTGGGGTGCCTAATGAGTGAGCT
AACTCACATTAATTGCGTTGCGCTCACTGCCCGCTTTCCAGTCGGGAAACCTGTCGTGCCAGCTGCATTA
ATGAATCGGCCAACGCGCGGGGAGAGGCGGTTTGCGTATTGGGCGCTCTTCCGCTTCCTCGCTCACTGAC
TCGCTGCGCTCGGTCGTTCGGCTGCGGCGAGCGGTATCAGCTCACTCAAAGGCGGTAATACGGTTATCCA
CAGAATCAGGGGATAACGCAGGAAAGAACATGTGAGCAAAAGGCCAGCAAAAGGCCAGGAACCGTAAAAA
GGCCGCGTTGCTGGCGTTTTTCCATAGGCTCCGCCCCCCTGACGAGCATCACAAAAATCGACGCTCAAGT
CAGAGGTGGCGAAACCCGACAGGACTATAAAGATACCAGGCGTTTCCCCCTGGAAGCTCCCTCGTGCGCT
CTCCTGTTCCGACCCTGCCGCTTACCGGATACCTGTCCGCCTTTCTCCCTTCGGGAAGCGTGGCGCTTTC
TCATAGCTCACGCTGTAGGTATCTCAGTTCGGTGTAGGTCGTTCGCTCCAAGCTGGGCTGTGTGCACGAA
CCCCCCGTTCAGCCCGACCGCTGCGCCTTATCCGGTAACTATCGTCTTGAGTCCAACCCGGTAAGACACG
ACTTATCGCCACTGGCAGCAGCCACTGGTAACAGGATTAGCAGAGCGAGGTATGTAGGCGGTGCTACAGA
GTTCTTGAAGTGGTGGCCTAACTACGGCTACACTAGAAGAACAGTATTTGGTATCTGCGCTCTGCTGAAG
CCAGTTACCTTCGGAAAAAGAGTTGGTAGCTCTTGATCCGGCAAACAAACCACCGCTGGTAGCGGTGGTT
TTTTTGTTTGCAAGCAGCAGATTACGCGCAGAAAAAAAGGATCTCAAGAAGATCCTTTGATCTTTTCTAC
GGGGTCTGACGCTCAGTGGAACGAAAACTCACGTTAAGGGATTTTGGTCATGAGATTATCAAAAAGGATC
TTCACCTAGATCCTTTTAAATTAAAAATGAAGTTTTAAATCAATCTAAAGTATATATGAGTAAACTTGGT
CTGACAGTTACCAATGCTTAATCAGTGAGGCACCTATCTCAGCGATCTGTCTATTTCGTTCATCCATAGT
TGCCTGACTCCCCGTCGTGTAGATAACTACGATACGGGAGGGCTTACCATCTGGCCCCAGTGCTGCAATG
ATACCGCGAGACCCACGCTCACCGGCTCCAGATTTATCAGCAATAAACCAGCCAGCCGGAAGGGCCGAGC
GCAGAAGTGGTCCTGCAACTTTATCCGCCTCCATCCAGTCTATTAATTGTTGCCGGGAAGCTAGAGTAAG
TAGTTCGCCAGTTAATAGTTTGCGCAACGTTGTTGCCATTGCTACAGGCATCGTGGTGTCACGCTCGTCG
TTTGGTATGGCTTCATTCAGCTCCGGTTCCCAACGATCAAGGCGAGTTACATGATCCCCCATGTTGTGCA
AAAAAGCGGTTAGCTCCTTCGGTCCTCCGATCGTTGTCAGAAGTAAGTTGGCCGCAGTGTTATCACTCAT
GGTTATGGCAGCACTGCATAATTCTCTTACTGTCATGCCATCCGTAAGATGCTTTTCTGTGACTGGTGAG
TACTCAACCAAGTCATTCTGAGAATAGTGTATGCGGCGACCGAGTTGCTCTTGCCCGGCGTCAATACGGG
ATAATACCGCGCCACATAGCAGAACTTTAAAAGTGCTCATCATTGGAAAACGTTCTTCGGGGCGAAAACT
CTCAAGGATCTTACCGCTGTTGAGATCCAGTTCGATGTAACCCACTCGTGCACCCAACTGATCTTCAGCA
TCTTTTACTTTCACCAGCGTTTCTGGGTGAGCAAAAACAGGAAGGCAAAATGCCGCAAAAAAGGGAATAA
GGGCGACACGGAAATGTTGAATACTCATACTCTTCCTTTTTCAATATTATTGAAGCATTTATCAGGGTTA
TTGTCTCATGAGCGGATACATATTTGAATGTATTTAGAAAAATAAACAAATAGGGGTTCCGCGCACATTT
CCCCGAAAAGTGCCACCTGACGTCGACGGATCGGGAGATCTCCCGATCCCCTATGGTGCACTCTCAGTAC
AATCTGCTCTGATGCCGCATAGTTAAGCCAGTATCTGCTCCCTGCTTGTGTGTTGGAGGTCGCTGAGTAG
TGCGCGAGCAAAATTTAAGCTACAACAAGGCAAGGCTTGACCGACAATTGCATGAAGAATCTGCTTAGGG
TTAGGCGTTTTGCGCTGCTTCGCGATGTACGGGCCAGATATACGCGTT
Features (pLannotate 1.2.2; 23 found; start..end, strand, type, name):
      1..380     +  enhancer       CMV enhancer: human cytomegalovirus immediate early enhancer
    381..584     +  promoter       CMV promoter: human cytomegalovirus (CMV) immediate early promoter
    580..613     +  LTR            5' LTR (truncated) (fragment): truncated 5' long terminal repeat (LTR) from HIV-1
    629..647     +  promoter       T7 promoter: promoter for bacteriophage T7 RNA polymerase
    655..672     -  misc_feature   MCS (fragment): pBluescript multiple cloning site
    674..1117    +  CDS            ID1: ID1_HUMAN - Also known as BHLHB24, ID. Experimental evidence at protein level: Swiss-Prot protein existence level 1. Transcriptional regulator (lacking a basic DNA binding domain) which negatively regulates the basic helix-loop-helix (bHLH) transcription factors by forming heterodimers and inhibiting their DNA binding and transcriptional activity. Implicated in regulating a variety of cellular processes, including cellular growth, senescence, differentiation, apoptosis, angiogenesis, and neoplastic transformation. Inhibits skeletal muscle and cardiac myocyte differentiation. Regulates the circ
   1121..1146    -  misc_feature   MCS (fragment): pBluescript multiple cloning site
   1173..1191    -  promoter       SP6 promoter: promoter for bacteriophage SP6 RNA polymerase
   1217..1441    +  polyA_signal   bGH poly(A) signal: bovine growth hormone polyadenylation signal
   1445..1466    +  promoter       SV40 promoter (fragment): SV40 enhancer and early promoter
   1487..1915    +  rep_origin     f1 ori (sequence partly withheld): f1 bacteriophage origin of replication; arrow indicates direction of (+) strand synthesis
   1929..2258    +  promoter       SV40 promoter: SV40 enhancer and early promoter
   2325..3116    +  CDS            neo: KKA2_KLEPN - Also known as kan, nptII. Experimental evidence at protein level: Swiss-Prot protein existence level 1. Resistance to kanamycin, neomycin, paromomycin, ribostamycin, butirosin and gentamicin B. From Klebsiella pneumoniae.
   3140..3298    +  CDS            ble (fragment): BLE_KLEPN - Experimental evidence at protein level: Swiss-Prot protein existence level 1. Binding protein with a strong affinity to the bleomycin family of antibiotics. Binds to CL990; an antimitotic-antibiotic compound. From Klebsiella pneumoniae.
   3293..3414    +  polyA_signal   SV40 poly(A) signal: SV40 polyadenylation signal
   3487..3503    -  protein_bind   lac operator: The lac repressor binds to the lac operator to inhibit transcription in E. coli. This inhibition can be relieved by adding lactose or isopropyl-β-D-thiogalactopyranoside (IPTG). lac repressor encoded by lacI
   3511..3541    -  promoter       lac promoter: promoter for the E. coli lac operon
   3556..3577    -  protein_bind   CAP binding site: CAP binding activates transcription in the presence of cAMP. E. coli catabolite activator protein
   3590..3682    -  CDS            lacI (fragment): lac repressor; lacI; The lac repressor binds to the lac operator to inhibit transcription in E. coli. This inhibition can be relieved by adding lactose or isopropyl-β-D-thiogalactopyranoside (IPTG).
   3865..4453    -  rep_origin     ori: high-copy-number ColE1/pMB1/pBR322/pUC origin of replication
   4624..5484    -  CDS            AmpR: β-lactamase; bla; confers resistance to ampicillin, carbenicillin, and related antibiotics
   5485..5589    -  promoter       AmpR promoter: bla
   5648..5700    -  misc_feature   bom (fragment): basis of mobility region from pBR322
