[The description below was written by a language model from this plasmid's Addgene catalogue record, the feature table of its GenBank file and pLannotate feature annotations shown in this document.]
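Description:
pcDNA3 mId1 is a mammalian expression plasmid built on the Invitrogen pcDNA3 backbone and carrying the protein-coding sequence of mouse Id1, an inhibitor-of-DNA-binding helix-loop-helix protein that lacks a basic DNA-binding domain and antagonises bHLH transcription factors by heterodimerising with them. The full sequence is about 5.85 kb. It is maintained in E. coli at high copy through a ColE1/pUC-type origin with ampicillin selection (β-lactamase under its own promoter). An f1 origin is also present, which allows production of single-stranded DNA. For selection in mammalian cells, an SV40 early promoter drives the neomycin phosphotransferase gene, followed by an SV40 polyadenylation signal, allowing G418 selection of stable transfectants.

The roughly 450 bp Id1 open reading frame sits downstream of the human CMV immediate-early enhancer and promoter and upstream of the bovine growth hormone polyadenylation signal, giving strong constitutive expression after transfection. No epitope tag or reporter is annotated, so the protein appears to be expressed untagged. T7 and SP6 phage promoters flank the insert in opposite orientations and can serve for in vitro transcription or as sequencing primer sites. According to the depositor, the coding sequence was PCR-amplified with added EcoRI and BamHI sites, cloned into pBluescript II KS(-), and then moved as a HindIII–NotI fragment into pcDNA3, which explains the short pBluescript polylinker fragments detected on either side of the insert. The automated annotation labels the ORF by its similarity to human ID1, but the catalogue and the GenBank record both identify it as the mouse gene. The record does not state a specific application, though the design suits transient or stable overexpression of Id1 in mammalian cells.
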