Addgene plasmid #16060: pcDNA3 mId1
Depositing lab: Robert Benezra. Depositing organization: Memorial Sloan-Kettering Cancer Center.
Backbone
  Vector backbone: pcDNA3
  Backbone manufacturer: Invitrogen
  Backbone size w/o insert (bp): 5400
  Vector type: Mammalian Expression
  Selectable markers: Neomycin (select with G418)
Growth in bacteria
  Bacterial resistance: Ampicillin, 100 μg/mL
  Growth temperature: 37°C
  Growth strain: DH5alpha
  Copy number: High Copy
Gene/Insert
  Gene/Insert name: Id1
  Species: M. musculus (mouse)
  Insert size (bp): 500
  Entrez Gene: Id1 (a.k.a. AI323524, D2Wsu140e, Idb1, bHLHb24)
  Cloning method: Restriction Enzyme; 5′ cloning site HindIII (not destroyed); 3′ cloning site NotI (not destroyed)
  Sequencing primers: 5′ CMV-F
Terms and licenses: Academic/Nonprofit Terms; Industry Terms: Not Available to Industry
Depositor comments: mId1 protein coding sequence was amplified from a lab stock plasmid by high fidelity PCR. EcoRI and BamHI restriction sites were added to the 5' and 3' ends, respectively. This fragment was first cloned into EcoRI and BamHI sites of pBluescript II KS (-), then the HindIII-NotI fragment from that plasmid was subcloned into HindIII and NotI sites of pcDNA3.
How to cite: pcDNA3 mId1 was a gift from Robert Benezra (Addgene plasmid # 16060 ; http://n2t.net/addgene:16060 ; RRID:Addgene_16060)
