>Addgene plasmid #16060 | pcDNA3 mId1 | addgene partial sequence | sequence record 22420 | CMV-F 5'-CGCAAATGGGCGGTAGGCGTG-3'
ACTGCTTACTGGCTTATCGAAATTAATACGACTCACTATAGGGAGACCCAAGCTTGATATCGAATTCTAT
GAAGGTCGCCAGTGGCAGTGCCGCAGCCGCTGCAGGCCCTAGCTGTTCGCTGAAGGCGGGCAGGACAGCG
GGCGAGGTGGTACTTGGTCTGTCGGAGCAAAGCGTGGCCATCTCGCGCTGCGCTGGGACGCGCCTGCCCG
CCTTGCTGGACGAGCAGCAGGTGAACGTCCTGCTCTACGACATGAACGGCTGCTACTCACGCCTCAAGGA
GCTGGTGCCCACCCTGCCCCAGAACCGCAAAGTGAGCAAGGTGGAGATCCTGCAGCATGTAATCGACTAC
ATCAGGGACCTGCAGCTGGAGCTGAACTCGGAGTCTGAAGTCGGGACCACCGGAGGCCGGGGACTGCCTG
TCCGCGCCCCGCTCAGCACCCTGAACGGCGAGATCAGTGCCTTGGCGGCCGAGGCGGCATGTGTTCCAGC
CGACGATCGCATCTTGTGTCGCTGAGGATCCACTAGTTCTAGAGCGGCCGCTCGAGCATGCATCTAGAGG
GCCCTATTCTATAGTGTCACCTAAATGCTAGAGCTCGCTGATCAGCCTCGACTGTGCCTTCTAGTTGCCA
GCCATCTGTTGTTTGCCCCTCCCCCGTGCCTTCCTTGACCCTGGAAGGTGCCACTCCCACTGTCCTTTCC
TA
